Addgene plasmid #14314: pAG415GPD-EGFP-ccdB
Purpose: (Empty Backbone)
Depositing lab: Susan Lindquist. Depositing organization: Whitehead Institute for Biomedical Research. Publication: A suite of Gateway cloning vectors for high-throughput genetic analysis in Saccharomyces cerevisiae. Alberti S, Gitler AD, Lindquist S. Yeast. 2007 Oct . 24(10):913-9. 10.1002/yea.1502 PubMed 17583893.
Backbone
  Vector backbone: pRS415
  Vector type: Yeast Expression ; Gateway Destination
  Selectable markers: LEU2
Growth in bacteria
  Bacterial resistance: Chloramphenicol and Ampicillin, 25 & 100 μg/mL
  Growth temperature: 37°C
  Growth strain: ccdB Survival
  Growth instructions: DB3.1, ccdB Survival
  Copy number: Unknown
Gene/Insert
  Gene/Insert name: None
  Tag / fusion protein: EGFP (N terminal on backbone)
  Cloning method: Gateway Cloning
  Sequencing primers: 5′ EGFP-C
Terms and licenses: Academic/Nonprofit Terms; Industry Terms: Not Available to Industry
Depositor comments: Type of plasmid: CEN. This plasmid contains the Gateway technology from Invitrogen; Invitrogen requires purchasing of Gateway Clonase for carrying out the Gateway recombinational cloning reaction http://www.invitrogen.com Please note that the full plasmid sequence is provided as a reference only, and may not match the exact sequence of the plasmid.
How to cite: pAG415GPD-EGFP-ccdB was a gift from Susan Lindquist (Addgene plasmid # 14314 ; http://n2t.net/addgene:14314 ; RRID:Addgene_14314)
