[The description below was written by a language model from this plasmid's Addgene catalogue record and the feature table of its GenBank file.]
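Description:
pAG415GPD-EGFP-ccdB is an empty Gateway destination vector for protein expression in Saccharomyces cerevisiae, built on the pRS415 shuttle backbone. In yeast it is maintained as a centromeric plasmid through a CEN6/ARS element, which gives stable, low-copy inheritance, and it is selected by complementation of leucine auxotrophy with the LEU2 marker under its own promoter. In E. coli it replicates from a high-copy ColE1/pUC-type origin and carries the beta-lactamase gene for ampicillin resistance. An f1 origin and the flanking T3 and T7 promoters and M13 primer sites are retained from the parental backbone.

The expression cassette is driven by the strong constitutive GPD (TDH3, glyceraldehyde-3-phosphate dehydrogenase) promoter and closed by the CYC1 terminator. Immediately downstream of the promoter sits the EGFP coding sequence, followed by the Gateway cassette: attR1 and attR2 sites bracketing a chloramphenicol acetyltransferase gene and the ccdB gyrase toxin gene. In an LR recombination with an entry clone, the region between the attR sites is exchanged for the gene of interest, which is positioned to be expressed as a fusion with EGFP at its N terminus. Loss of ccdB provides counterselection, since unrecombined vector kills standard E. coli strains. For the same reason the empty vector must be propagated in a ccdB-tolerant strain, with chloramphenicol and ampicillin maintaining the cassette and backbone.

The plasmid belongs to a suite of yeast Gateway vectors designed for high-throughput genetic analysis. It suits constitutive expression of N-terminally EGFP-tagged proteins, for example for localisation studies. The depositor notes that the full sequence is a reference only and may not match the physical plasmid exactly.
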