LOCUS       Exported 9321 bp ds-DNA circular SYN 12-MAY-2021
DEFINITION  synthetic circular DNA
ACCESSION   .
VERSION     .
KEYWORDS    pAG415GPD-EGFP-ccdB
SOURCE      synthetic DNA construct
  ORGANISM  synthetic DNA construct
REFERENCE   1 (bases 1 to 9321)
  TITLE     S cerevisiae Advanced Gateway Destination Vectors
REFERENCE   2 (bases 1 to 9321)
  AUTHORS   .
  TITLE     Direct Submission
  JOURNAL   Exported May 12, 2021 from SnapGene Server 1.1.58
            http://www.snapgene.com
FEATURES             Location/Qualifiers
     source          1..9321
                     /organism="synthetic DNA construct"
                     /mol_type="other DNA"
     primer_bind     complement(10..28)
                     /label=pBRforEco
                     /note="pBR322 vectors, upsteam of EcoRI site, forward
                     primer"
     misc_feature    70..573
                     /label=CEN/ARS
                     /note="S. cerevisiae CEN6 centromere fused to an
                     autonomously replicating sequence"
     promoter        610..714
                     /gene="bla"
                     /label=AmpR promoter
     CDS             715..1575
                     /codon_start=1
                     /gene="bla"
                     /product="beta-lactamase"
                     /label=AmpR
                     /note="confers resistance to ampicillin, carbenicillin, and
                     related antibiotics"
                     /translation="MSIQHFRVALIPFFAAFCLPVFAHPETLVKVKDAEDQLGARVGYI
                     ELDLNSGKILESFRPEERFPMMSTFKVLLCGAVLSRIDAGQEQLGRRIHYSQNDLVEYS
                     PVTEKHLTDGMTVRELCSAAITMSDNTAANLLLTTIGGPKELTAFLHNMGDHVTRLDRW
                     EPELNEAIPNDERDTTMPVAMATTLRKLLTGELLTLASRQQLIDWMEADKVAGPLLRSA
                     LPAGWFIADKSGAGERGSRGIIAALGPDGKPSRIVVIYTTGSQATMDERNRQIAEIGAS
                     LIKHW"
     primer_bind     complement(933..952)
                     /label=Amp-R
                     /note="Ampicillin resistance gene, reverse primer"
     rep_origin      1746..2334
                     /direction=RIGHT
                     /label=ori
                     /note="high-copy-number ColE1/pMB1/pBR322/pUC origin of
                     replication"
     primer_bind     2235..2254
                     /label=pBR322ori-F
                     /note="pBR322 origin, forward primer"
     primer_bind     2488..2505
                     /label=L4440
                     /note="L4440 vector, forward primer"
     promoter        2658..2688
                     /label=lac promoter
                     /note="promoter for the E. coli lac operon"
     protein_bind    2696..2712
                     /label=lac operator
                     /bound_moiety="lac repressor encoded by lacI"
                     /note="The lac repressor binds to the lac operator to
                     inhibit transcription in E. coli. This inhibition can be
                     relieved by adding lactose or
                     isopropyl-beta-D-thiogalactopyranoside (IPTG)."
     primer_bind     2701..2723
                     /label=M13/pUC Reverse
                     /note="In lacZ gene"
     primer_bind     2720..2736
                     /label=M13 rev
                     /note="common sequencing primer, one of multiple similar
                     variants"
     primer_bind     2720..2736
                     /label=M13 Reverse
                     /note="In lacZ gene. Also called M13-rev"
     primer_bind     2755..2775
                     /label=T3
                     /note="T3 promoter, forward primer"
     promoter        2757..2775
                     /label=T3 promoter
                     /note="promoter for bacteriophage T3 RNA polymerase"
     promoter        2804..3448
                     /gene="S. cerevisiae TDH3"
                     /label=GAP promoter
                     /note="promoter for glyceraldehyde-3-phosphate
                     dehydrogenase"
     primer_bind     3342..3365
                     /label=GPDpro-F
                     /note="S. cerevisiae GPD promoter, forward primer"
     primer_bind     3454..3470
                     /label=SK primer
                     /note="common sequencing primer, one of multiple similar
                     variants"
     primer_bind     3454..3470
                     /label=pBluescriptSK
                     /note="For pBluescript vector"
     CDS             3483..4199
                     /codon_start=1
                     /product="enhanced GFP"
                     /label=EGFP
                     /translation="MVSKGEELFTGVVPILVELDGDVNGHKFSVSGEGEGDATYGKLTL
                     KFICTTGKLPVPWPTLVTTLTYGVQCFSRYPDHMKQHDFFKSAMPEGYVQERTIFFKDD
                     GNYKTRAEVKFEGDTLVNRIELKGIDFKEDGNILGHKLEYNYNSHNVYIMADKQKNGIK
                     VNFKIRHNIEDGSVQLADHYQQNTPIGDGPVLLPDNHYLSTQSALSKDPNEKRDHMVLL
                     EFVTAAGITLGMDELYK"
     CDS             3483..4199
                     /codon_start=1
                     /product="the original enhanced GFP (Yang et al., 1996)"
                     /label=EGFP
                     /note="mammalian codon-optimized"
                     /translation="MVSKGEELFTGVVPILVELDGDVNGHKFSVSGEGEGDATYGKLTL
                     KFICTTGKLPVPWPTLVTTLTYGVQCFSRYPDHMKQHDFFKSAMPEGYVQERTIFFKDD
                     GNYKTRAEVKFEGDTLVNRIELKGIDFKEDGNILGHKLEYNYNSHNVYIMADKQKNGIK
                     VNFKIRHNIEDGSVQLADHYQQNTPIGDGPVLLPDNHYLSTQSALSKDPNEKRDHMVLL
                     EFVTAAGITLGMDELYK"
     primer_bind     complement(3528..3549)
                     /label=EGFP-N
                     /note="EGFP, reverse primer"
     primer_bind     complement(3789..3808)
                     /label=EXFP-R
                     /note="For distinguishing EGFP variants, reverse primer"
     primer_bind     4136..4157
                     /label=EGFP-C
                     /note="EGFP, forward primer"
     protein_bind    4224..4348
                     /gene="mutant version of attR"
                     /label=attR1
                     /bound_moiety="LR Clonase(TM)"
                     /note="recombination site for the Gateway(R) LR reaction"
     promoter        4373..4403
                     /label=lac UV5 promoter
                     /note="E. coli lac promoter with an ""up"" mutation"
     CDS             4457..5116
                     /codon_start=1
                     /gene="cat"
                     /product="chloramphenicol acetyltransferase"
                     /label=CmR
                     /note="confers resistance to chloramphenicol"
                     /translation="MEKKITGYTTVDISQWHRKEHFEAFQSVAQCTYNQTVQLDITAFL
                     KTVKKNKHKFYPAFIHILARLMNAHPEFRMAMKDGELVIWDSVHPCYTVFHEQTETFSS
                     LWSEYHDDFRQFLHIYSQDVACYGENLAYFPKGFIENMFFVSANPWVSFTSFDLNVANM
                     DNFFAPVFTMGKYYTQGDKVLMPLAIQVHHAVCDGFHVGRMLNELQQYCDEWQGGA"
     primer_bind     complement(4523..4542)
                     /label=CAT-R
                     /note="Chloramphenicol resistance gene, reverse primer"
     CDS             5461..5766
                     /codon_start=1
                     /gene="ccdB"
                     /product="CcdB, a bacterial toxin that poisons DNA gyrase"
                     /label=ccdB
                     /note="Plasmids containing the ccdB gene cannot be
                     propagated in standard E. coli strains."
                     /translation="MQFKVYTYKRESRYRLFVDVQSDIIDTPGRRMVIPLASARLLSDK
                     VSRELYPVVHIGDESWRMMTTDMASVPVSVIGEEVADLSHRENDIKNAINLMFWGI"
     primer_bind     5645..5664
                     /label=ccdB-fwd
                     /note="ccdB gene, forward primer"
     protein_bind    complement(5807..5931)
                     /gene="mutant version of attR"
                     /label=attR2
                     /bound_moiety="LR Clonase(TM)"
                     /note="recombination site for the Gateway(R) LR reaction"
     terminator      5938..6185
                     /gene="S. cerevisiae CYC1"
                     /label=CYC1 terminator
                     /note="transcription terminator for CYC1"
     primer_bind     complement(5954..5972)
                     /label=CYC1
                     /note="CYC1 transcription termination signal, reverse
                     primer"
     primer_bind     complement(6203..6222)
                     /label=T7
                     /note="T7 promoter, forward primer"
     promoter        complement(6204..6222)
                     /label=T7 promoter
                     /note="promoter for bacteriophage T7 RNA polymerase"
     primer_bind     complement(6232..6249)
                     /label=M13 Forward
                     /note="In lacZ gene. Also called M13-F20 or M13 (-21)
                     Forward"
     primer_bind     complement(6232..6248)
                     /label=M13 fwd
                     /note="common sequencing primer, one of multiple similar
                     variants"
     primer_bind     complement(6241..6263)
                     /label=M13/pUC Forward
                     /note="In lacZ gene"
     rep_origin      6393..6848
                     /direction=RIGHT
                     /label=f1 ori
                     /note="f1 bacteriophage origin of replication; arrow
                     indicates direction of (+) strand synthesis"
     primer_bind     complement(6480..6499)
                     /label=F1ori-R
                     /note="F1 origin, reverse primer"
     primer_bind     6690..6711
                     /label=F1ori-F
                     /note="F1 origin, forward primer"
     promoter        7148..7552
                     /gene="S. cerevisiae LEU2"
                     /label=LEU2 promoter
     CDS             7565..8659
                     /codon_start=1
                     /gene="S. cerevisiae LEU2"
                     /product="3-isopropylmalate dehydrogenase, required for
                     leucine biosynthesis"
                     /label=LEU2
                     /note="yeast auxotrophic marker"
                     /translation="MSAPKKIVVLPGDHVGQEITAEAIKVLKAISDVRSNVKFDFENHL
                     IGGAAIDATGVPLPDEALEASKKVDAVLLGAVGGPKWGTGSVRPEQGLLKIRKELQLYA
                     NLRPCNFASDSLLDLSPIKPQFAKGTDFVVVRELVGGIYFGKRKEDDGDGVAWDSEQYT
                     VPEVQRITRMAAFMALQHEPPLPIWSLDKANVLASSRLWRKTVEETIKNEFPTLKVQHQ
                     LIDSAAMILVKNPTHLNGIIITSNMFGDIISDEASVIPGSLGLLPSASLASLPDKNTAF
                     GLYEPCHGSAPDLPKNKVDPIATILSAAMMLKLSLNLPEEGKAIEDAVKKVLDAGIRTG
                     DLGGSNSTTEVGDAVAEEVKKILA"
     primer_bind     complement(9152..9171)
                     /label=pRS-marker
                     /note="pRS vectors, use to sequence yeast selectable
                     marker"
     primer_bind     9271..9293
                     /label=pGEX 3'
                     /note="pGEX vectors, reverse primer"
ORIGIN
        1 gacgaaaggg cctcgtgata cgcctatttt tataggttaa tgtcatgata ataatggttt
       61 cttaggacgg atcgcttgcc tgtaacttac acgcgcctcg tatcttttaa tgatggaata
      121 atttgggaat ttactctgtg tttatttatt tttatgtttt gtatttggat tttagaaagt
      181 aaataaagaa ggtagaagag ttacggaatg aagaaaaaaa aataaacaaa ggtttaaaaa
      241 atttcaacaa aaagcgtact ttacatatat atttattaga caagaaaagc agattaaata
      301 gatatacatt cgattaacga taagtaaaat gtaaaatcac aggattttcg tgtgtggtct
      361 tctacacaga caagatgaaa caattcggca ttaatacctg agagcaggaa gagcaagata
      421 aaaggtagta tttgttggcg atccccctag agtcttttac atcttcggaa aacaaaaact
      481 attttttctt taatttcttt ttttactttc tatttttaat ttatatattt atattaaaaa
      541 atttaaatta taattatttt tatagcacgt gatgaaaagg acccaggtgg cacttttcgg
      601 ggaaatgtgc gcggaacccc tatttgttta tttttctaaa tacattcaaa tatgtatccg
      661 ctcatgagac aataaccctg ataaatgctt caataatatt gaaaaaggaa gagtatgagt
      721 attcaacatt tccgtgtcgc ccttattccc ttttttgcgg cattttgcct tcctgttttt
      781 gctcacccag aaacgctggt gaaagtaaaa gatgctgaag atcagttggg tgcacgagtg
      841 ggttacatcg aactggatct caacagcggt aagatccttg agagttttcg ccccgaagaa
      901 cgttttccaa tgatgagcac ttttaaagtt ctgctatgtg gcgcggtatt atcccgtatt
      961 gacgccgggc aagagcaact cggtcgccgc atacactatt ctcagaatga cttggttgag
     1021 tactcaccag tcacagaaaa gcatcttacg gatggcatga cagtaagaga attatgcagt
     1081 gctgccataa ccatgagtga taacactgcg gccaacttac ttctgacaac gatcggagga
     1141 ccgaaggagc taaccgcttt tttgcacaac atgggggatc atgtaactcg ccttgatcgt
     1201 tgggaaccgg agctgaatga agccatacca aacgacgagc gtgacaccac gatgcctgta
     1261 gcaatggcaa caacgttgcg caaactatta actggcgaac tacttactct agcttcccgg
     1321 caacaattaa tagactggat ggaggcggat aaagttgcag gaccacttct gcgctcggcc
     1381 cttccggctg gctggtttat tgctgataaa tctggagccg gtgagcgtgg gtctcgcggt
     1441 atcattgcag cactggggcc agatggtaag ccctcccgta tcgtagttat ctacacgacg
     1501 gggagtcagg caactatgga tgaacgaaat agacagatcg ctgagatagg tgcctcactg
     1561 attaagcatt ggtaactgtc agaccaagtt tactcatata tactttagat tgatttaaaa
     1621 cttcattttt aatttaaaag gatctaggtg aagatccttt ttgataatct catgaccaaa
     1681 atcccttaac gtgagttttc gttccactga gcgtcagacc ccgtagaaaa gatcaaagga
     1741 tcttcttgag atcctttttt tctgcgcgta atctgctgct tgcaaacaaa aaaaccaccg
     1801 ctaccagcgg tggtttgttt gccggatcaa gagctaccaa ctctttttcc gaaggtaact
     1861 ggcttcagca gagcgcagat accaaatact gtccttctag tgtagccgta gttaggccac
     1921 cacttcaaga actctgtagc accgcctaca tacctcgctc tgctaatcct gttaccagtg
     1981 gctgctgcca gtggcgataa gtcgtgtctt accgggttgg actcaagacg atagttaccg
     2041 gataaggcgc agcggtcggg ctgaacgggg ggttcgtgca cacagcccag cttggagcga
     2101 acgacctaca ccgaactgag atacctacag cgtgagctat gagaaagcgc cacgcttccc
     2161 gaagggagaa aggcggacag gtatccggta agcggcaggg tcggaacagg agagcgcacg
     2221 agggagcttc cagggggaaa cgcctggtat ctttatagtc ctgtcgggtt tcgccacctc
     2281 tgacttgagc gtcgattttt gtgatgctcg tcaggggggc ggagcctatg gaaaaacgcc
     2341 agcaacgcgg cctttttacg gttcctggcc ttttgctggc cttttgctca catgttcttt
     2401 cctgcgttat cccctgattc tgtggataac cgtattaccg cctttgagtg agctgatacc
     2461 gctcgccgca gccgaacgac cgagcgcagc gagtcagtga gcgaggaagc ggaagagcgc
     2521 ccaatacgca aaccgcctct ccccgcgcgt tggccgattc attaatgcag ctggcacgac
     2581 aggtttcccg actggaaagc gggcagtgag cgcaacgcaa ttaatgtgag ttacctcact
     2641 cattaggcac cccaggcttt acactttatg cttccggctc ctatgttgtg tggaattgtg
     2701 agcggataac aatttcacac aggaaacagc tatgaccatg attacgccaa gcgcgcaatt
     2761 aaccctcact aaagggaaca aaagctggag ctcttcgagt ttatcattat caatactcgc
     2821 catttcaaag aatacgtaaa taattaatag tagtgatttt cctaacttta tttagtcaaa
     2881 aaattagcct tttaattctg ctgtaacccg tacatgccca aaataggggg cgggttacac
     2941 agaatatata acaccgaagg tgcctgggtg aacaggttta ttcctggcat ccactaaata
     3001 taatggagcc cgctttttaa gctggcatcc agaaaaaaaa agaatcccag caccaaaata
     3061 ttgttttctt caccaaccat cagttcatag gtccattctc ttagcgcaac tacagagaac
     3121 aggggcacaa acaggcaaaa aacgggcaca acctcaatgg agtgatgcaa cctgcctgga
     3181 gtaaatgatg acacaaggca attgacccac gcatgtatct atctcatttt cttacacctt
     3241 ctattacctt ctgctctctc tgatttggaa aaagctgaaa aaaaaggttg aaaccagttc
     3301 cctgaaatta ttcccctact tgactaataa gtatataaag acggtaggta ttgattgtaa
     3361 ttctgtaaat ctatttctta aacttcttaa attctacttt tatagttagt ctttttttta
     3421 gttttaaaac accagaactt agtttcgacg gattctagaa ctagtggatc ccccgggaca
     3481 aaatggtgag caagggcgag gagctgttca ccggggtggt gcccatcctg gtcgagctgg
     3541 acggcgacgt aaacggccac aagttcagcg tgtccggcga gggcgagggc gatgccacct
     3601 acggcaagct gaccctgaag ttcatctgca ccaccggcaa gctgcccgtg ccctggccca
     3661 ccctcgtgac caccctgacc tacggcgtgc agtgcttcag ccgctacccc gaccacatga
     3721 agcagcacga cttcttcaag tccgccatgc ccgaaggcta cgtccaggag cgcaccatct
     3781 tcttcaagga cgacggcaac tacaagaccc gcgccgaggt gaagttcgag ggcgacaccc
     3841 tggtgaaccg catcgagctg aagggcatcg acttcaagga ggacggcaac atcctggggc
     3901 acaagctgga gtacaactac aacagccaca acgtctatat catggccgac aagcagaaga
     3961 acggcatcaa ggtgaacttc aagatccgcc acaacatcga ggacggcagc gtgcagctcg
     4021 ccgaccacta ccagcagaac acccccatcg gcgacggccc cgtgctgctg cccgacaacc
     4081 actacctgag cacccagtcc gccctgagca aagaccccaa cgagaagcgc gatcacatgg
     4141 tcctgctgga gttcgtgacc gccgccggga tcactctcgg catggacgag ctgtacaagg
     4201 gtggaccagg tggtggacat caaacaagtt tgtacaaaaa agctgaacga gaaacgtaaa
     4261 atgatataaa tatcaatata ttaaattaga ttttgcataa aaaacagact acataatact
     4321 gtaaaacaca acatatccag tcactatggc ggccgcatta ggcaccccag gctttacact
     4381 ttatgcttcc ggctcgtata atgtgtggat tttgagttag gatccgtcga gattttcagg
     4441 agctaaggaa gctaaaatgg agaaaaaaat cactggatat accaccgttg atatatccca
     4501 atggcatcgt aaagaacatt ttgaggcatt tcagtcagtt gctcaatgta cctataacca
     4561 gaccgttcag ctggatatta cggccttttt aaagaccgta aagaaaaata agcacaagtt
     4621 ttatccggcc tttattcaca ttcttgcccg cctgatgaat gctcatccgg aattccgtat
     4681 ggcaatgaaa gacggtgagc tggtgatatg ggatagtgtt cacccttgtt acaccgtttt
     4741 ccatgagcaa actgaaacgt tttcatcgct ctggagtgaa taccacgacg atttccggca
     4801 gtttctacac atatattcgc aagatgtggc gtgttacggt gaaaacctgg cctatttccc
     4861 taaagggttt attgagaata tgtttttcgt ctcagccaat ccctgggtga gtttcaccag
     4921 ttttgattta aacgtggcca atatggacaa cttcttcgcc cccgttttca ccatgggcaa
     4981 atattatacg caaggcgaca aggtgctgat gccgctggcg attcaggttc atcatgccgt
     5041 ctgtgatggc ttccatgtcg gcagaatgct taatgaatta caacagtact gcgatgagtg
     5101 gcagggcggg gcgtaaacgc cgcgtggatc cggcttacta aaagccagat aacagtatgc
     5161 gtatttgcgc gctgattttt gcggtataag aatatatact gatatgtata cccgaagtat
     5221 gtcaaaaaga ggtatgctat gaagcagcgt attacagtga cagttgacag cgacagctat
     5281 cagttgctca aggcatatat gatgtcaata tctccggtct ggtaagcaca accatgcaga
     5341 atgaagcccg tcgtctgcgt gccgaacgct ggaaagcgga aaatcaggaa gggatggctg
     5401 aggtcgcccg gtttattgaa atgaacggct cttttgctga cgagaacagg ggctggtgaa
     5461 atgcagttta aggtttacac ctataaaaga gagagccgtt atcgtctgtt tgtggatgta
     5521 cagagtgata ttattgacac gcccgggcga cggatggtga tccccctggc cagtgcacgt
     5581 ctgctgtcag ataaagtctc ccgtgaactt tacccggtgg tgcatatcgg ggatgaaagc
     5641 tggcgcatga tgaccaccga tatggccagt gtgccggtct ccgttatcgg ggaagaagtg
     5701 gctgatctca gccaccgcga aaatgacatc aaaaacgcca ttaacctgat gttctgggga
     5761 atataaatgt caggctccct tatacacagc cagtctgcag gtcgaccata gtgactggat
     5821 atgttgtgtt ttacagtatt atgtagtctg ttttttatgc aaaatctaat ttaatatatt
     5881 gatatttata tcattttacg tttctcgttc agctttcttg tacaaagtgg ttcgatgtca
     5941 tgtaattagt tatgtcacgc ttacattcac gccctccccc cacatccgct ctaaccgaaa
     6001 aggaaggagt tagacaacct gaagtctagg tccctattta tttttttata gttatgttag
     6061 tattaagaac gttatttata tttcaaattt ttcttttttt tctgtacaga cgcgtgtacg
     6121 catgtaacat tatactgaaa accttgcttg agaaggtttt gggacgctcg aaggctttaa
     6181 tttgcggccg gtacccaatt cgccctatag tgagtcgtat tacgcgcgct cactggccgt
     6241 cgttttacaa cgtcgtgact gggaaaaccc tggcgttacc caacttaatc gccttgcagc
     6301 acatccccct ttcgccagct ggcgtaatag cgaagaggcc cgcaccgatc gcccttccca
     6361 acagttgcgc agcctgaatg gcgaatggcg cgnnnnnnnn nnnnnnnnnn nnnnnnnnnn
     6421 nnnnnnnnnn nnnnnnnnnn nnnnnnnnnn nnnnnnnnnn nnnnnnnnnn nnnnnnnnnn
     6481 nnnnnnnnnn nnnnnnnnnn nnnnnnnnnn nnnnnncnnn nnnnnnnnnn nnnnnnnnnn
     6541 nnnnnnnnnn nnnnnnnnnn nnnnnnnnnn nnnnnnnnnn nnnnnnnnnn nnnnnnnnnn
     6601 nnnnnnnnan nnnnnnnnnn nnnnnnnnnn nnnnnnnnnn nnnnnnnnnn nnnnnnnncc
     6661 tttgacgttg gagtccacgt tctttaatag tggactcttg ttccaaactg gaacaacact
     6721 caaccctatc tcggtctatt cttttgattt ataagggatt ttgccgattt cggcctattg
     6781 gttaaaaaat gagctgattt aacaaaaatt taacgcgaat tttaacaaaa tattaacgtt
     6841 tacaatttcc tgatgcggta ttttctcctt acgcatctgt gcggtatttc acaccgcata
     6901 tcgacggtcg aggagaactt ctagtatatc cacataccta atattattgc cttattaaaa
     6961 atggaatccc aacaattaca tcaaaatcca cattctcttc aaaatcaatt gtcctgtact
     7021 tccttgttca tgtgtgttca aaaacgttat atttatagga taattatact ctatttctca
     7081 acaagtaatt ggttgtttgg ccgagcggtc taaggcgcct gattcaagaa atatcttgac
     7141 cgcagttaac tgtgggaata ctcaggtatc gtaagatgca agagttcgaa tctcttagca
     7201 accattattt ttttcctcaa cataacgaga acacacaggg gcgctatcgc acagaatcaa
     7261 attcgatgac tggaaatttt ttgttaattt cagaggtcgc ctgacgcata tacctttttc
     7321 aactgaaaaa ttgggagaaa aaggaaaggt gagaggccgg aaccggcttt tcatatagaa
     7381 tagagaagcg ttcatgacta aatgcttgca tcacaatact tgaagttgac aatattattt
     7441 aaggacctat tgttttttcc aataggtggt tagcaatcgt cttactttct aacttttctt
     7501 accttttaca tttcagcaat atatatatat atttcaagga tataccattc taatgtctgc
     7561 ccctatgtct gcccctaaga agatcgtcgt tttgccaggt gaccacgttg gtcaagaaat
     7621 cacagccgaa gccattaagg ttcttaaagc tatttctgat gttcgttcca atgtcaagtt
     7681 cgatttcgaa aatcatttaa ttggtggtgc tgctatcgat gctacaggtg tcccacttcc
     7741 agatgaggcg ctggaagcct ccaagaaggt tgatgccgtt ttgttaggtg ctgtgggtgg
     7801 tcctaaatgg ggtaccggta gtgttagacc tgaacaaggt ttactaaaaa tccgtaaaga
     7861 acttcaattg tacgccaact taagaccatg taactttgca tccgactctc ttttagactt
     7921 atctccaatc aagccacaat ttgctaaagg tactgacttc gttgttgtca gagaattagt
     7981 gggaggtatt tactttggta agagaaagga agacgatggt gatggtgtcg cttgggatag
     8041 tgaacaatac accgttccag aagtgcaaag aatcacaaga atggccgctt tcatggccct
     8101 acaacatgag ccaccattgc ctatttggtc cttggataaa gctaatgttt tggcctcttc
     8161 aagattatgg agaaaaactg tggaggaaac catcaagaac gaattcccta cattgaaggt
     8221 tcaacatcaa ttgattgatt ctgccgccat gatcctagtt aagaacccaa cccacctaaa
     8281 tggtattata atcaccagca acatgtttgg tgatatcatc tccgatgaag cctccgttat
     8341 cccaggttcc ttgggtttgt tgccatctgc gtccttggcc tctttgccag acaagaacac
     8401 cgcatttggt ttgtacgaac catgccacgg ttctgctcca gatttgccaa agaataaggt
     8461 tgaccctatc gccactatct tgtctgctgc aatgatgttg aaattgtcat tgaacttgcc
     8521 tgaagaaggt aaggccattg aagatgcagt taaaaaggtt ttggatgcag gtatcagaac
     8581 tggtgattta ggtggttcca acagtaccac cgaagtcggt gatgctgtcg ccgaagaagt
     8641 taagaaaatc cttgcttaaa aagattctct ttttttatga tatttgtaca taaactttat
     8701 aaatgaaatt cataatagaa acgacacgaa attacaaaat ggaatatgtt catagggtag
     8761 acgaaactat atacgcaatc tacatacatt tatcaagaag gagaaaaagg aggatagtaa
     8821 aggaatacag gtaagcaaat tgatactaat ggctcaacgt gataaggaaa aagaattgca
     8881 ctttaacatt aatattgaca aggaggaggg caccacacaa aaagttaggt gtaacagaaa
     8941 atcatgaaac tacgattcct aatttgatat tggaggattt tctctaaaaa aaaaaaaata
     9001 caacaaataa aaaacactca atgacctgac catttgatgg agtttaagtc aataccttct
     9061 tgaaccattt cccataatgg tgaaagttcc ctcaagaatt ttactctgtc agaaacggcc
     9121 ttacgacgta gtcgatatgg tgcactctca gtacaatctg ctctgatgcc gcatagttaa
     9181 gccagccccg acacccgcca acacccgctg acgcgccctg acgggcttgt ctgctcccgg
     9241 catccgctta cagacaagct gtgaccgtct ccgggagctg catgtgtcag aggttttcac
     9301 cgtcatcacc gaaacgcgcg a
//
