>Addgene plasmid #14314 | pAG415GPD-EGFP-ccdB | addgene partial sequence | sequence record 20860 | 14314 with pRS_marker
CGTTTCTGACAGAGTAAAATTCTTGAGGGAACTTTCACCATTATGGGAAATGGTTCAAGAAGGTATTGAC
TTAAACTCCATCAAATGGTCAGGTCATTGAGTGTTTTTTATTTGTTGTATTTTTTTTTTTTTAGAGAAAA
TCCTCCAATATATAAATTAGGAATCATAGTTTCATGATTTTCTGTTACACCTAACTTTTTGTGTGGTGCC
CTCCTCCTTGTCAATATTAATGTTAAAGTGCAATTCTTTTTCCTTATCACGTTGAGCCATTAGTATCAAT
TTGCTTACCTGTATTCCTTTACATCCTCCTTTTTCTCCTTCTTGATAAATGTATGTAGATTGCGTATATA
GTTTCGTCTACCCTATGAACATATTCCATTTTGTAATTTCGTGTCGTTTCTATTATGAATTTCATTTATA
AAGTTTATGTACAAATATCATAAAAAAAGAGAATCTTTTTAAGCAAGGATTTTCTTAACTTCTTCGGCGA
CAGCATCACCGACTTCGGTGGTACTGTTGGAACCACCTAAATCACCAGTTCTGATACCTGCATCCAAAAC
CTTTTTAACTGCATCTTCAATGGCCTTACCTTCTTCAGGCAAGTTCAATGACAATTTCAACATCATTGCA
GCAGACA
