>Addgene plasmid #14314 | pAG415GPD-EGFP-ccdB | addgene partial sequence | sequence record 20861 | 14314 with EXFP-R
TAGCCTTCGGGCATGGCGGACTTGAAGAAGTCGTGCTGCTTCATGTGGTCGGGGTAGCGGCTGAAGCACT
GCACGCCGTAGGTCAGGGTGGTCACGAGGGTGGGCCAGGGCACGGGCAGCTTGCCGGTGGTGCAGATGAA
CTTCAGGGTCAGCTTGCCGTAGGTGGCATCGCCCTCGCCCTCGCCGGACACGCTGAACTTGTGGCCGTTT
ACGTCGCCGTCCAGCTCGACCAGGATGGGCACCACCCCGGTGAACAGCTCCTCGCCCTTGCTCACCATTT
TGTCCCGGGGGATCCACTAGTTCTAGAATCCGTCGAAACTAAGTTCTGGTGTTTTAAAACTAAAAAAAAG
ACTAACTATAAAAGTAGAATTTAAGAAGTTTAAGAAATAGATTTACAGAATTACAATCAATACCTACCGT
CTTTATATACTTATTAGTCAAGTAGGGGAATAATTTCAGGGAACTGGTTTCAACCTTTTTTTTCAGCTTT
TTCCAAATCAAAGAGAGCAGAAGGTAATANAAGGTGTAAGAAAATGAGATAGATACATGCGTGGGTCAAT
TGCCTTGTGTCATCATTTACCCCAGGCAGGTTGCATCACTCCATTGAGGTTGTGCCCGTTTTTTGCCTGT
TTGTGCCCCTGTT
